Addgene plasmid #174991: pMSR:MSMEG_1203:Dendra
Purpose: C-term fluorescent fusion
Depositing lab: Keith Derbyshire & Joseph Wade. Depositing organization: Wadsworth Center, New York State Department of Health. Publication: A Mycobacterial Systems Resource for the Research Community. Judd JA, Canestrari J, Clark R, Joseph A, Lapierre P, Lasek-Nesselquist E, Mir M, Palumbo M, Smith C, Stone M, Upadhyay A, Wirth SE, Dedrick RM, Meier CG, Russell DA, Dills A, Dove E, Kester J, Wolf ID, Zhu J, Rubin ER, Fortune S, Hatfull GF, Gray TA, Wade JT, Derbyshire KM. mBio. 2021 Mar 2;12(2). pii: mBio.02401-20. doi: 10.1128/mBio.02401-20. PubMed 33653882.
Backbone
  Vector backbone: pMSR:Dendra
  Vector type: Bacterial Expression ; Integrating Mycobacterial Expression Vector attL5. T7 expression in E. coli
Growth in bacteria
  Bacterial resistance: Apramycin, 25 μg/mL
  Growth temperature: 37°C
  Growth strain: DH5alpha
  Copy number: High Copy
Gene/Insert
  Gene/Insert name: MSMEG_1203
  Species: M. smegmatis
  Promoter: pmycTetO
  Tag / fusion protein: Gly-Ala Linker/Dendra2/1x Flag Tag (C terminal on insert)
  Cloning method: Ligation Independent Cloning
  Sequencing primers: 5′ TGATAGAGTTTGTCCTCCCTATCAG; 3′ TCCATATGCACCTTGACACG
Resource information
  A portion of this plasmid was derived from a plasmid made by: CP000480.1
Terms and licenses: Academic/Nonprofit Terms; Industry Terms: Not Available to Industry
Depositor comments: 5' cloning site: AseI (destroyed), 3' cloning site: HindIII (not destroyed)
How to cite: pMSR:MSMEG_1203:Dendra was a gift from Keith Derbyshire & Joseph Wade (Addgene plasmid # 174991 ; http://n2t.net/addgene:174991 ; RRID:Addgene_174991)
