[The description below was written by a language model from this plasmid's Addgene catalogue record and pLannotate feature annotations shown in this document.]
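Description:
pMSR:MSMEG_1203:Dendra is a 5.8 kb integrating mycobacterial expression vector built on the pMSR:Dendra backbone, part of a systematic resource of tagged Mycobacterium smegmatis genes. It replicates in E. coli through a high-copy ColE1/pUC-type origin and is selected with apramycin via the aac(3)IV acetyltransferase gene. It carries no mycobacterial replication origin. Instead, the mycobacteriophage L5 integrase gene, together with adjacent L5 sequence that presumably includes the phage attachment site, directs site-specific, single-copy insertion at the L5 attachment site in the mycobacterial chromosome.

The payload is the M. smegmatis open reading frame MSMEG_1203, inserted by ligation-independent cloning. The automated annotation labels this roughly 850 bp coding region by its similarity to the M. tuberculosis mycolic acid methyltransferase MmaA1. That label is a homology match, and the record itself does not state the gene's function. The ORF is fused at its C terminus, through a Gly-Ala linker, to the green-to-red photoconvertible fluorescent protein Dendra2, followed by a single FLAG epitope.

Transcription in mycobacteria comes from the pmycTetO promoter. Its tet operator sequences account for the short "TRE promoter" fragments called by the annotation software, and they would allow tetracycline-regulated expression where a Tet repressor is present. A T7 promoter sits just upstream of the ORF and a T7 terminator follows the tag, so the same fusion can be expressed in E. coli strains that supply T7 RNA polymerase.

The stated purpose is production of a C-terminal fluorescent fusion. This suits imaging of the protein's subcellular localisation in live mycobacteria, and the FLAG tag provides a handle for immunodetection or affinity purification.
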