Features (pLannotate 1.2.2; 14 found; start..end, strand, type, name):
    367..471     -  CDS            32 (fragment): VG32_BPML5 - Protein predicted: Swiss-Prot protein existence level 4. From Mycobacterium phage L5 (Mycobacteriophage L5).
    527..631     +  CDS            Y4104_STRCO (fragment): Protein inferred from homology: Swiss-Prot protein existence level 3. From Streptomyces coelicolor (strain ATCC BAA-471 / A3(2) / M145).
    689..708     +  promoter       tight TRE promoter (fragment): Tet-responsive promoter PTight, consisting of seven tet operator sequences followed by the minimal CMV promoter
    715..732     +  promoter       tight TRE promoter (fragment): Tet-responsive promoter PTight, consisting of seven tet operator sequences followed by the minimal CMV promoter
    746..764     +  promoter       T7 promoter: promoter for bacteriophage T7 RNA polymerase
    801..1655    +  CDS            mmaA1: MMAA1_MYCTA - Also known as mma1. Experimental evidence at protein level: Swiss-Prot protein existence level 1. Involved in the conversion of a cis-olefin into a trans- olefin with concomitant introduction of an allylic methyl branch at the proximal position of the precursor to both the methoxy and ketomycolic acids. It directly affects the cis- to trans ratio and indirectly affects the keto to methoxy ratio (By similarity). From Mycobacterium tuberculosis (strain ATCC 25177 / H37Ra).
   1683..2369    +  CDS            Dendra2: Dendra2 is a photoconvertible green fluorescent protein published in 2006, derived from Dendronephthya sp.. It has high acid sensitivity.
   2409..2429    +  CDS            FLAG (fragment): FLAG® epitope tag, followed by an enterokinase cleavage site
   2438..2480    +  terminator     T7 terminator (fragment): transcription terminator for bacteriophage T7 RNA polymerase
   2686..3486    +  CDS            ApmR: aminoglycoside 3-N-acetyltransferase type IV ; aac(3)IV; confers resistance to apramycin (Paget and Davies, 1996)
   3553..3570    -  misc_feature   MCS (fragment): pBluescript multiple cloning site
   3611..4199    +  rep_origin     ori: high-copy-number ColE1/pMB1/pBR322/pUC origin of replication
   4367..4395    +  misc_feature   MCS (fragment): pUC18/19 multiple cloning site
   4955..305     +  CDS            33 (across the origin): VINT_BPML5 - Also known as int. Protein inferred from homology: Swiss-Prot protein existence level 3. Integrase is necessary for integration of the phage into the host genome by site-specific recombination. From Mycobacterium phage L5 (Mycobacteriophage L5).
>Addgene plasmid #174991 | pMSR:MSMEG_1203:Dendra | addgene full sequence | sequence record 345414 | Addgene NGS Result
GTACGAAGATGAACAAGGGCCCCGAGGCATTCCTGGTGACCACGACGCAGGGCAACCGGCTGTCGAAGTC
CGCGTTCACCAAGTCGCTGAAGCGTGGCTACGCCAAGATCGGTCGGCCGGAACTCCGCATCCACGACCTC
CGCGCTGTCGGCGCTACGTTCGCCGCTCAGGCAGGTGCGACGACCAAGGAGCTGATGGCCCGTCTCGGTC
ACACGACTCCTAGGATGGCGATGAAGTACCAGATGGCGTCTGAGGCCCGCGACGAGGCTATCGCTGAGGC
GATGTCCAAGCTGGCCAAGACCTCCTGAAACGCAAAAAGCCCCCCTCCCAAGGACACTGAGTCCTAAAGA
GGGGGGTTTCTTGTCAGTACGCGAAGAACCACGCCTGGCCGCGAGCGCCAGCACCGCCGCTCTGTGCGGA
GACCTGGGCACCAGCCCCGCCGCCGCCAGGAGCATTGCCGTTCCCGCCAGAAATCTAGACGGTGACCACA
ACGCGCCCGCTTTGATCGGGGACGTCGAAATATTGGATCGTCGGCACCGTCACGGCCGTGGGAGGCGGCA
CGATCCGCGACGTGATGATCGGCCGCATCCCCACGGTGCTGCGCAGTGAGCTCTACGCCATCCCGGCGTT
GATCTGTGCGTTCGCACGCACAGGCCCGGTGTGAGAAGGGTCTCTGACGAGCGGGAGAACTCCCTATCAG
TGATAGAGTTTGTCCTCCCTATCAGTGATAGATAGGCTTAAGGAGTAATACGACTCACTATAGGGAGAAG
GAGGCCATTATGGCTGACGGCGTCGGCACTGCCCAGATGCGGCCGTATTTCGAGGAAGTCCAGGCGCACT
ACGATCTGTCCGACGACTTCTTCGGGCTGTTCCAGGATCCGTCCCGCACCTACAGCTGTGCCTACTACGA
GCGCGACGACATGACACTCGAACAGGCGCAGATGGCCAAGATCGACCTCGCACTGGACCAGCTCGCCCTG
CAACCGGGAATGACGCTGCTCGACATCGGTTGCGGCTGGGGCGCGTTGATGAAACGCGCGATCGAGAAGT
ACGACGTCGACGTCATCGGCCTCACCCTGAGCAAGAACCAGTACGCGTTCTGCCAACAGCTTCTGGATCA
GATCGACACGCGGCGGTCACACTTCGTGTGCCTGCAGGGCTGGGAGCAGTTCGACGCACCGGTCGACCGA
ATCGTGAGCATCGAGGCGTTCGAGGCGTTCGGGAAGTCGAGGTACAAGGCGTTTTTCGACACCACCTACC
GGGTGATGCCCGACGACGGGCGCATGGTGATCGAGACGATCTTCACCCATCCCATCAACTACTGGCGTGA
GCACGGCATCGCGGTGACGCTCAGCGACATGAAGTTCACGCGGTTCATCTACAAGGAGATCTTCCCGGGC
GGGCAGCTGCCGTCCGACGACGATATGCGTGACTTCTCCGGTGCCGCAGGGTTTCACACCGCCGACGTGA
CCGTGATGAACCCACACTATGTTCGCACGCTCGACACGTGGGCCGAGAACCTGTCCGCGCAACGCGCCGC
GGCGATCGCCACGACGTCGGAAGAGGTCTACGACCGGTACATGCACTATCTGACCGGCTGCGCCGACTTC
TTCCGCCGCGGGATCTCCGAGGTCGCACAGTTCGCCTACACGAAGAGCGGTAAGCTTGGTGCGGCCGCGG
GCAACACGCCTGGCATCAATCTGATCAAGGAGGACATGCGTGTCAAGGTGCATATGGAGGGCAACGTGAA
CGGTCACGCCTTCGTGATCGAGGGGGAGGGTAAGGGTAAGCCTTACGAAGGGACCCAGACCGCCAACCTC
ACCGTCAAGGAGGGCGCCCCTCTCCCATTCTCGTACGATATCCTCACTACCGCGGTGCATTACGGGAACC
GCGTGTTCACCAAGTACCCCGAGGATATCCCTGACTACTTCAAGCAGAGCTTCCCGGAGGGATACTCCTG
GGAGCGGACGATGACCTTCGAAGACAAGGGTATCTGTACGATCCGCAGCGACATCTCGCTGGAAGGGGAC
TGTTTCTTCCAGAACGTCCGTTTCAAGGGGACCAACTTTCCGCCGAACGGCCCGGTCATGCAGAAGAAGA
CCCTCAAGTGGGAGCCGAGCACGGAGAAGCTGCACGTTCGGGACGGCCTCCTGGTCGGCAACATCAACAT
GGCGCTGCTGCTGGAAGGCGGCGGCCACTACCTATGCGACTTCAAGACCACGTACAAAGCGAAGAAGGTC
GTCCAGCTGCCCGACGCGCACTTCGTGGACCACCGCATCGAAATCCTGGGGAACGATTCGGACTACAACA
AGGTCAAGTTGTACGAGCACGCTGTGGCACGCTATAGCCCGCTCCCGTCGCAGGTCTGGTTCGAAGGCGG
CGGCGGGGAGAACCTGTATTTCCAGGACTACAAGGACGACGACGACAAGTGATTTAAATAACCCCTTGGG
GCCTCTAAACGGGTCTTGAGGGGTTTTTTGTTAACTAGCGTACGATCGAATTCCTGCAGCTCACGGTAAC
TGATGCCGTATTTGCAGTACCAGCGTACGGCCCACAGAATGATGTCACGCTGAAAATGCCGGCCTTTGAA
TGGGTTCATGTGCAGCTCCATCAGCAAAAGGGGATGATAAGTTTATCACCACCGACTATTTGCAACAGTG
CCGTTGATCGTGCTATGATCGACTGATGTCATCAGCGGTGGAGTGCAATGTCGTGCAATACGAATGGCGA
AAAGCCGAGCTCATCGGTCAGCTTCTCAACCTTGGGGTTACCCCCGGCGGTGTGCTGCTGGTCCACAGCT
CCTTCCGTAGCGTCCGGCCCCTCGAAGATGGGCCACTTGGACTGATCGAGGCCCTGCGTGCTACGCTGGG
TCCGGGAGGGACGCTCGTCATGCCCTCGTGGTCAGGTCTGGACGACGAGCCGTTCGATCCTGCCACGTCG
CCCGTTACACCGGACCTTGGAGTTGTCTCTGACACATTCTGGCGCCTGCCAAATGTAAAGCGCAGCGCCC
ATCCATTTGCCTTTGCGGCAGCGGGGCCACAGGCAGAGCAGATCATCTCTGATCCATTGCCCCTGCCACC
TTACTCGCCTGCAAGCCCGGTCGCCCGTGTCCATGAACTCGATGGGCAGGTACTTCTCCTCGGCGTGGGA
CACGATGCCAACACGACGCTGCATCTTGCCGAGTTGATGGCAAAGGTTCCCTATGGGGTGCCGAGACACT
GCACCATTCTTCAGGATGGCAAGTTGGTACGCGTCGATTATCTCGAGAATGACCACTGCTGTGAGCGCTT
TGCCTTGGCGGACAGGTGGCTCAAGGAGAAGAGCCTTCAGAAGGAAGGTCCAGTCGGTCATGCCTTTGCT
CGGTTGATCCGCTCCCGCGACATTGTGGCGACAGCCCTGGGTCAACTGGGCCGAGATCCGTTGATCTTCC
TGCATCCGCCAGAGGCGGGATGCGAAGAATGCGATGCCGCTCGCCAGTCGATTGGCTGAGCTCATGAGCG
GAGAACGAGATGACGTTGGAGGGGCAAGGTCGCGCTGATTGCTGGGGCAACACGGGGGATCCACTAGTTC
CATGAGCGTCAGACCCCGTAGAAAAGATCAAAGGATCTTCTTGAGATCCTTTTTTTCTGCGCGTAATCTG
CTGCTTGCAAACAAAAAAACCACCGCTACCAGCGGTGGTTTGTTTGCCGGATCAAGAGCTACCAACTCTT
TTTCCGAAGGTAACTGGCTTCAGCAGAGCGCAGATACCAAATACTGTCCTTCTAGTGTAGCCGTAGTTAG
GCCACCACTTCAAGAACTCTGTAGCACCGCCTACATACCTCGCTCTGCTAATCCTGTTACCAGTGGCTGC
TGCCAGTGGCGATAAGTCGTGTCTTACCGGGTTGGACTCAAGACGATAGTTACCGGATAAGGCGCAGCGG
TCGGGCTGAACGGGGGGTTCGTGCACACAGCCCAGCTTGGAGCGAACGACCTACACCGAACTGAGATACC
TACAGCGTGAGCTATGAGAAAGCGCCACGCTTCCCGAGGGGAGAAAGGCGGACAGGTATCCGGTAAGCGG
CAGGGTCGGAACAGGAGAGCGCACGAGGGAGCTTCCAGGGGGAAACGCCTGGTATCTTTATAGTCCTGTC
GGGTTTCGCCACCTCTGACTTGAGCGTCGATTTTTGTGATGCTCGTCAGGGGGGCGGAGCCTATGGAAAA
ACGCCAGCAACGCGGCCTTTTTACGGTTCCTGGCCTTTTGCTGGCCTTTTGCTCACATGTTCTTTCCTGC
GTTATCCCCTGATTCTGTGGATAACCGTATTACCGCCTTTGAGTGAGCTGATACCGCTCGCCGCAGCCGA
ACGACCGAGCGCAACGCGTGCGGCCGCGGTACCCGGGGATCCTCTAGAGTCGACCACCAAGGGCACCATC
TCTGCTTGGGCCACCCCGTTGGCCGCAGCCAGCTCGCTGAGAGCCGTGAACGACAGGGCGAACGCCAGCC
CGCCGACGGCGAGGGTTCCGACCGCTGCAACTCCCGGTGCAACCTTGTCCCGGTCTATTCTCTTCACTGC
ACCAGCTCCAATCTGGTGTGAATGCCCCTCGTCTGTTCGCGCAGGCGGGGGGCTCTATTCGTTTGTCAGC
ATCGAAAGTAGCCAGATCAGGGATGCGTTGCAACCGCGTATGCCCAGGTCAGAAGAGTCGCACAAGAGTT
GCAGACCCCTGGAAAGAAAAATGGCCAGAGGGCGAAAACACCCTCTGACCAGCGGAGCGGGCGACGGGAA
TCGAACCCGCGTAGCTAGTTTGGAAGAATGGGTGTCTGCCGACCACATATGGGCCGGTCAAGATAGGTTT
TTACCCCCTCTCGGCTGCATCCTCTAAGTGGAAAGAAATTGCAGGTCGTAGAAGCGCGTTGAAGCCTGAG
AGTTGCACAGGAGTTGCAACCCGGTAGCCTTGTTCACGACGAGAGGAGACCTAGTTGGCACGTCGCGGAT
GGGGATCGCTGAAGACTCAGCGCAGCGGGAGGATCCAAGCCTCATACGTCAACCCGCAGGACGGTGTGAG
GTACTACGCGCTGCAGACCTACGACAACAAGATGGACGCCGAAGCCTGGCTCGCGGGCGAGAAGCGGCTC
ATCGAGATGGAGACCTGGACCCCTCCACAGGACCGGGCGAAGAAGGCAGCCGCCAGCGCCATCACGCTGG
AGGAGTACACCCGGAAGTGGCTCGTGGAGCGCGACCTCGCAGACGGCACCAGGGATCTGTACAGCGGGCA
CGCGGAGCGCCGCATCTACCCGGTGCTAGGTGAAGTGGCGGTCACAGAGATGACGCCAGCTCTGGTGCGT
GCGTGGTGGGCCGGGATGGGTAGGAAGCACCCGACTGCCCGCCGGCATGCCTACAACGTCCTCCGGGCGG
TGATGAACACAGCGGTCGAGGACAAGCTGATCGCAGAGAACCCGTGCCGGATCGAGCAGAAGGCAGCCGA
TGAGCGCGACGTAGAGGCGCTGACGCCTGAGGAGCTGGACATCGTCGCCGCTGAGATCTTCGAGCACTAC
CGGATCGCGGCATACATCCTGGCGTGGACGAGCCTCCGGTTCGGAGAGCTGATCGAGCTTCGCCGCAAGG
ACATCGTGGACGACGGCATGACGATGAAGCTCCGGGTGCGCCGTGGCGCTTCCCGCGTGGGGAACAAGAT
CGTCGTTGGCAACGCCAAGACCGTCCGGTCGAAGCGTCCTGTGACGGTTCCGCCTCACGTCGCGGAGATG
ATCCGAGCGCACATGAAGGACC
