>Addgene plasmid #174991 | pMSR:MSMEG_1203:Dendra | depositor partial sequence | sequence record 339385 | partial
ATGGCTGACGGCGTCGGCACTGCCCAGATGCGGCCGTATTTCGAGGAAGTCCAGGCGCACTACGATCTGT
CCGACGACTTCTTCGGGCTGTTCCAGGATCCGTCCCGCACCTACAGCTGTGCCTACTACGAGCGCGACGA
CATGACACTCGAACAGGCGCAGATGGCCAAGATCGACCTCGCACTGGACCAGCTCGCCCTGCAACCGGGA
ATGACGCTGCTCGACATCGGTTGCGGCTGGGGCGCGTTGATGAAACGCGCGATCGAGAAGTACGACGTCG
ACGTCATCGGCCTCACCCTGAGCAAGAACCAGTACGCGTTCTGCCAACAGCTTCTGGATCAGATCGACAC
GCGGCGGTCACACTTCGTGTGCCTGCAGGGCTGGGAGCAGTTCGACGCACCGGTCGACCGAATCGTGAGC
ATCGAGGCGTTCGAGGCGTTCGGGAAGTCGAGGTACAAGGCGTTTTTCGACACCACCTACCGGGTGATGC
CCGACGACGGGCGCATGGTGATCGAGACGATCTTCACCCATCCCATCAACTACTGGCGTGAGCACGGCAT
CGCGGTGACGCTCAGCGACATGAAGTTCACGCGGTTCATCTACAAGGAGATCTTCCCGGGCGGGCAGCTG
CCGTCCGACGACGATATGCGTGACTTCTCCGGTGCCGCAGGGTTTCACACCGCCGACGTGACCGTGATGA
ACCCACACTATGTTCGCACGCTCGACACGTGGGCCGAGAACCTGTCCGCGCAACGCGCCGCGGCGATCGC
CACGACGTCGGAAGAGGTCTACGACCGGTACATGCACTATCTGACCGGCTGCGCCGACTTCTTCCGCCGC
GGGATCTCCGAGGTCGCACAGTTCGCCTACACGAAGAGCGGT
